>Addgene plasmid #141677 | TFORF0734 | addgene full sequence | sequence record 408917 | Addgene NGS Result
AGGGAACAAAAGCTGGAGCTGCAAGCTTAATGTAGTCTTATGCAATACTCTTGTAGTCTTGCAACATGGT
AACGATGAGTTAGCAACATGCCTTACAAGGAGAGAAAAAGCACCGTGCATGCCGATTGGTGGAAGTAAGG
TGGTACGATCGTGCCTTATTAGGAAGGCAACAGACGGGTCTGACATGGATTGGACGAACCACTGAATTGC
CGCATTGCAGAGATATTGTATTTAAGTGCCTAGCTCGATACATAAACGGGTCTCTCTGGTTAGACCAGAT
CTGAGCCTGGGAGCTCTCTGGCTAACTAGGGAACCCACTGCTTAAGCCTCAATAAAGCTTGCCTTGAGTG
CTTCAAGTAGTGTGTGCCCGTCTGTTGTGTGACTCTGGTAACTAGAGATCCCTCAGACCCTTTTAGTCAG
TGTGGAAAATCTCTAGCAGTGGCGCCCGAACAGGGACTTGAAAGCGAAAGGGAAACCAGAGGAGCTCTCT
CGACGCAGGACTCGGCTTGCTGAAGCGCGCACGGCAAGAGGCGAGGGGCGGCGACTGGTGAGTACGCCAA
AAATTTTGACTAGCGGAGGCTAGAAGGAGAGAGATGGGTGCGAGAGCGTCAGTATTAAGCGGGGGAGAAT
TAGATCGCGATGGGAAAAAATTCGGTTAAGGCCAGGGGGAAAGAAAAAATATAAATTAAAACATATAGTA
TGGGCAAGCAGGGAGCTAGAACGATTCGCAGTTAATCCTGGCCTGTTAGAAACATCAGAAGGCTGTAGAC
AAATACTGGGACAGCTACAACCATCCCTTCAGACAGGATCAGAAGAACTTAGATCATTATATAATACAGT
AGCAACCCTCTATTGTGTGCATCAAAGGATAGAGATAAAAGACACCAAGGAAGCTTTAGACAAGATAGAG
GAAGAGCAAAACAAAAGTAAGACCACCGCACAGCAAGCGGCCGCTGATCTTCAGACCTGGAGGAGGAGAT
ATGAGGGACAATTGGAGAAGTGAATTATATAAATATAAAGTAGTAAAAATTGAACCATTAGGAGTAGCAC
CCACCAAGGCAAAGAGAAGAGTGGTGCAGAGAGAAAAAAGAGCAGTGGGAATAGGAGCTTTGTTCCTTGG
GTTCTTGGGAGCAGCAGGAAGCACTATGGGCGCAGCGTCAATGACGCTGACGGTACAGGCCAGACAATTA
TTGTCTGGTATAGTGCAGCAGCAGAACAATTTGCTGAGGGCTATTGAGGCGCAACAGCATCTGTTGCAAC
TCACAGTCTGGGGCATCAAGCAGCTCCAGGCAAGAATCCTGGCTGTGGAAAGATACCTAAAGGATCAACA
GCTCCTGGGGATTTGGGGTTGCTCTGGAAAACTCATTTGCACCACTGCTGTGCCTTGGAATGCTAGTTGG
AGTAATAAATCTCTGGAACAGATTTGGAATCACACGACCTGGATGGAGTGGGACAGAGAAATTAACAATT
ACACAAGCTTAATACACTCCTTAATTGAAGAATCGCAAAACCAGCAAGAAAAGAATGAACAAGAATTATT
GGAATTAGATAAATGGGCAAGTTTGTGGAATTGGTTTAACATAACAAATTGGCTGTGGTATATAAAATTA
TTCATAATGATAGTAGGAGGCTTGGTAGGTTTAAGAATAGTTTTTGCTGTACTTTCTATAGTGAATAGAG
TTAGGCAGGGATATTCACCATTATCGTTTCAGACCCACCTCCCAACCCCGAGGGGACCCATGCATTGCAT
CTCAATTAGTCAGCAACCAGGTGTGGAAAGTCCCCAGGCTCCCCAGCAGGCAGAAGTATGCAAAGCATGC
GTCTCAATTAGTCAGCAACCATAGTCCCGCCCCTAACTCCGCCCATCCCGCCCCTAACTCCGCCCAGTTC
CGCCCATTCTCCGCCCCATGGCTGACTAATTTTTTTTATTTATGCAGAGGCCGAGGCCGCCTCGGCCTCT
GAGCTATTCCAGAAGTAGTGAGGAGGCTTTTTTGGAGGCCTAGGCTTTTGCAAAAAGCTTTCTAGAGGTA
CCACCGGAGCTTACCATGACCGAGTACAAGCCCACGGTGCGCCTCGCCACCCGCGACGACGTCCCCAGGG
CCGTACGCACCCTCGCCGCCGCGTTCGCCGACTACCCCGCCACGCGCCACACCGTCGATCCGGACCGCCA
CATCGAGCGGGTCACCGAGCTGCAAGAACTCTTCCTCACGCGCGTCGGGCTCGACATCGGCAAGGTGTGG
GTCGCGGACGACGGCGCCGCCGTGGCGGTCTGGACCACGCCGGAGAGCGTCGAAGCGGGGGCGGTGTTCG
CCGAGATCGGCCCGCGCATGGCCGAGTTGAGCGGTTCCCGGCTGGCCGCGCAGCAACAGATGGAAGGCCT
CCTGGCGCCGCACCGGCCCAAGGAGCCCGCGTGGTTCCTGGCCACCGTCGGCGTCTCGCCCGACCACCAG
GGCAAGGGTCTGGGCAGCGCCGTCGTGCTCCCCGGAGTGGAGGCGGCCGAGCGCGCCGGGGTGCCCGCCT
TCCTGGAGACCTCCGCGCCCCGCAACCTCCCCTTCTACGAGCGGCTCGGCTTCACCGTCACCGCCGACGT
CGAGGTGCCCGAAGGACCGCGCACCTGGTGCATGACCCGCAAGCCCGGTGCCAGTTAACGAATTCTAGAT
CTTGAGACAAATGGCAGTATTCATCCACAATTTTAAAAGAAAAGGGGGGATTGGGGGGTACAGTGCAGGG
GAAAGAATAGTAGACATAATAGCAACAGACATACAAACTAAAGAATTACAAAAACAAATTACAAAAATTC
AAAATTTTCGGGTTTATTACAGGGACAGCAGAGATCCACTTTGGCGCCGGCTCGAGGCCTGCAGGTGCAA
AGATGGATAAAGTTTTAAACAGAGAGGAATCTTTGCAGCTAATGGACCTTCTAGGTCTTGAAAGGAGTGG
GAATTGGCTCCGGTGCCCGTCAGTGGGCAGAGCGCACATCGCCCACAGTCCCCGAGAAGTTGGGGGGAGG
GGTCGGCAATTGAACCGGTGCCTAGAGAAGGTGGCGCGGGGTAAACTGGGAAAGTGATGTCGTGTACTGG
CTCCGCCTTTTTCCCGAGGGTGGGGGAGAACCGTATATAAGTGCAGTAGTCGCCGTGAACGTTCTTTTTC
GCAACGGGTTTGCCGCCAGAACACAGGTAAGTGCCGTGTGTGGTTCCCGCGGGCCTGGCCTCTTTACGGG
TTATGGCCCTTGCGTGCCTTGAATTACTTCCACCTGGCTGCAGTACGTGATTCTTGATCCCGAGCTTCGG
GTTGGAAGTGGGTGGGAGAGTTCGAGGCCTTGCGCTTAAGGAGCCCCTTCGCCTCGTGCTTGAGTTGAGG
CCTGGCCTGGGCGCTGGGGCCGCCGCGTGCGAATCTGGTGGCACCTTCGCGCCTGTCTCGCTGCTTTCGA
TAAGTCTCTAGCCATTTAAAATTTTTGATGACCTGCTGCGACGCTTTTTTTCTGGCAAGATAGTCTTGTA
AATGCGGGCCAAGATCTGCACACTGGTATTTCGGTTTTTGGGGCCGCGGGCGGCGACGGGGCCCGTGCGT
CCCAGCGCACATGTTCGGCGAGGCGGGGCCTGCGAGCGCGGCCACCGAGAATCGGACGGGGGTAGTCTCA
AGCTGGCCGGCCTGCTCTGGTGCCTGGCCTCGCGCCGCCGTGTATCGCCCCGCCCTGGGCGGCAAGGCTG
GCCCGGTCGGCACCAGTTGCGTGAGCGGAAAGATGGCCGCTTCCCGGCCCTGCTGCAGGGAGCTCAAAAT
GGAGGACGCGGCGCTCGGGAGAGCGGGCGGGTGAGTCACCCACACAAAGGAAAAGGGCCTTTCCGTCCTC
AGCCGTCGCTTCATGTGACTCCACGGAGTACCGGGCGCCGTCCAGGCACCTCGATTAGTTCTCGAGCTTT
TGGAGTACGTCGTCTTTAGGTTGGGGGGAGGGGTTTTATGCGATGGAGTTTCCCCACACTGAGTGGGTGG
AGACTGAAGTTAGGCCAGCTTGGCACTTGATGTAATTCTCCTTGGAATTTGCCCTTTTTGAGTTTGGATC
TTGGTTCATTCTCAAGCCTCAGACAGTGGTTCAAAGTTTTTTTCTTCCATTTCAGGTGTCGTGAGGCTAG
CACCGCCACCATGCCAGAGTGGCCACCTTGCTTATCTGTGGCCCCGGCCCTGGTGATCACCATGGCAGCT
GGGAAGGGAGCCCCGTTGAGCCCATCGGCTGAAAACAGATGGCGACTTAGCGAACCTGAGCTGGGCCGGG
GCTGCAAGCCAGTGCTGCTCGAGAAGACGAACCGCCTGGGCCCTGAGGCTGCTGTGGGCAGGGCGGGCCG
GGATGTGGGCAGTGCGGAGCTGGCACTGTTGGTAGCCCCAGGCAAGCCCCGACCTGGCAAGCCGCTGCCC
CCGAAGACACGTGGAGAGCAGAGGCAGAGCGCCTTCACGGAGCTGCCGAGGATGAAGGACCGGCAGGTGG
ATGCTCAGGCCCAGGAGAGGGAGCACGATGACCCCACAGGCCAACCTGGTGCCCCACAGCTGACCCAGAA
CATCCCCAGAGGCCCAGCTGGCAGCAAAGTCTTCTCTGTGTGGCCCAGCGGAGCACGAAGTGAGCAAAGA
AGCGCCTTTAGCAAACCAACCAAGCGACCAGCAGAGAGGCCTGAGCTAACCTCAGTCTTCCCTGCAGGGG
AATCTGCAGATGCCCTGGGGGAGCTGTCTGGACTCCTCAACACTACAGACCTCGCTTGTTGGGGTCGACT
TTCAACTCCCAAGCTTTTGGTTGGTGATTTGTGGAACTTGCAAGCATTGCCACAGAATGCTCCACTCTGT
AGCACTTTTCTGGGTGCCCCTACACTGTGGCTGGAGCATACCCAGGCCCAGGTGCCCCCACCCTCATCAT
CCTCCACCACTTCGTGGGCCCTCCTGCCACCCACCCTCACCTCCCTGGGCTTGTCCACCCAGAACTGGTG
TGCAAAGTGCAACCTGTCCTTTCGCCTAACGTCCGACCTGGTCTTTCACATGCGATCCCACCACAAAAAG
GAGCATGCGGGGCCTGACCCACATTCTCAGAAGCGGAGAGAAGAGGCCCTTGCCTGCCCTGTGTGCCAGG
AGCACTTCCGGGAGCGCCACCACCTCTCCCGGCACATGACTTCTCACAGCTAGTAATGAACTAGTCCGTA
ACTTGAAAGTATTTCGATTTCTTGGCTTTATATATCTTGTGGAAAGGACGAGGTTCGCGGGCGACTCACA
ATTATACGCGTTAAGTCGACAATCAACCTCTGGATTACAAAATTTGTGAAAGATTGACTGGTATTCTTAA
CTATGTTGCTCCTTTTACGCTATGTGGATACGCTGCTTTAATGCCTTTGTATCATGCTATTGCTTCCCGT
ATGGCTTTCATTTTCTCCTCCTTGTATAAATCCTGGTTGCTGTCTCTTTATGAGGAGTTGTGGCCCGTTG
TCAGGCAACGTGGCGTGGTGTGCACTGTGTTTGCTGACGCAACCCCCACTGGTTGGGGCATTGCCACCAC
CTGTCAGCTCCTTTCCGGGACTTTCGCTTTCCCCCTCCCTATTGCCACGGCGGAACTCATCGCCGCCTGC
CTTGCCCGCTGCTGGACAGGGGCTCGGCTGTTGGGCACTGACAATTCCGTGGTGTTGTCGGGGAAATCAT
CGTCCTTTCCTTGGCTGCTCGCCTGTGTTGCCACCTGGATTCTGCGCGGGACGTCCTTCTGCTACGTCCC
TTCGGCCCTCAATCCAGCGGACCTTCCTTCCCGCGGCCTGCTGCCGGCTCTGCGGCCTCTTCCGCGTCTT
CGCCTTCGCCCTCAGACGAGTCGGATCTCCCTTTGGGCCGCCTCCCCGCGTCGACTTTAAGACCAATGAC
TTACAAGGCAGCTGTAGATCTTAGCCACTTTTTAAAAGAAAAGGGGGGACTGGAAGGGCTAATTCACTCC
CAACGAAGACAAGATCTGCTTTTTGCTTGTACTGGGTCTCTCTGGTTAGACCAGATCTGAGCCTGGGAGC
TCTCTGGCTAACTAGGGAACCCACTGCTTAAGCCTCAATAAAGCTTGCCTTGAGTGCTTCAAGTAGTGTG
TGCCCGTCTGTTGTGTGACTCTGGTAACTAGAGATCCCTCAGACCCTTTTAGTCAGTGTGGAAAATCTCT
AGCAGTACGTATAGTAGTTCATGTCATCTTATTATTCAGTATTTATAACTTGCAAAGAAATGAATATCAG
AGAGTGAGAGGAACTTGTTTATTGCAGCTTATAATGGTTACAAATAAAGCAATAGCATCACAAATTTCAC
AAATAAAGCATTTTTTTCACTGCATTCTAGTTGTGGTTTGTCCAAACTCATCAATGTATCTTATCATGTC
TGGCTCTAGCTATCCCGCCCCTAACTCCGCCCATCCCGCCCCTAACTCCGCCCAGTTCCGCCCATTCTCC
GCCCCATGGCTGACTAATTTTTTTTATTTATGCAGAGGCCGAGGCCGCCTCGGCCTCTGAGCTATTCCAG
AAGTAGTGAGGAGGCTTTTTTGGAGGCCTAGGGACGTACCCAATTCGCCCTATAGTGAGTCGTATTACGC
GCGCTCACTGGCCGTCGTTTTACAACGTCGTGACTGGGAAAACCCTGGCGTTACCCAACTTAATCGCCTT
GCAGCACATCCCCCTTTCGCCAGCTGGCGTAATAGCGAAGAGGCCCGCACCGATCGCCCTTCCCAACAGT
TGCGCAGCCTGAATGGCGAATGGG
[124 nt withheld, positions 6745-6868]
C
[91 nt withheld, positions 6870-6960]
A
[49 nt withheld, positions 6962-7010]
CCTTTGACGTTGGAGTCCACGTTCTTT
[37 nt withheld, positions 7038-7074]
ACCCTATCTCGGTCTATTCTTTTGATTTATAAGGGATTTTGCCGATTTCGGCCTATTGGTTAAAAAATGA
GCTGATTTAACAAAAATTTAACGCGAATTTTAACAAAATATTAACGCTTACAATTTAGGTGGCACTTTTC
GGGGAAATGTGCGCGGAACCCCTATTTGTTTATTTTTCTAAATACATTCAAATATGTATCCGCTCATGAG
ACAATAACCCTGATAAATGCTTCAATAATATTGAAAAAGGAAGAGTATGAGTATTCAACATTTCCGTGTC
GCCCTTATTCCCTTTTTTGCGGCATTTTGCCTTCCTGTTTTTGCTCACCCAGAAACGCTGGTGAAAGTAA
AAGATGCTGAAGATCAGTTGGGTGCACGAGTGGGTTACATCGAACTGGATCTCAACAGCGGTAAGATCCT
TGAGAGTTTTCGCCCCGAAGAACGTTTTCCAATGATGAGCACTTTTAAAGTTCTGCTATGTGGCGCGGTA
TTATCCCGTATTGACGCCGGGCAAGAGCAACTCGGTCGCCGCATACACTATTCTCAGAATGACTTGGTTG
AGTACTCACCAGTCACAGAAAAGCATCTTACGGATGGCATGACAGTAAGAGAATTATGCAGTGCTGCCAT
AACCATGAGTGATAACACTGCGGCCAACTTACTTCTGACAACGATCGGAGGACCGAAGGAGCTAACCGCT
TTTTTGCACAACATGGGGGATCATGTAACTCGCCTTGATCGTTGGGAACCGGAGCTGAATGAAGCCATAC
CAAACGACGAGCGTGACACCACGATGCCTGTAGCAATGGCAACAACGTTGCGCAAACTATTAACTGGCGA
ACTACTTACTCTAGCTTCCCGGCAACAATTAATAGACTGGATGGAGGCGGATAAAGTTGCAGGACCACTT
CTGCGCTCGGCCCTTCCGGCTGGCTGGTTTATTGCTGATAAATCTGGAGCCGGTGAGCGTGGGTCTCGCG
GTATCATTGCAGCACTGGGGCCAGATGGTAAGCCCTCCCGTATCGTAGTTATCTACACGACGGGGAGTCA
GGCAACTATGGATGAACGAAATAGACAGATCGCTGAGATAGGTGCCTCACTGATTAAGCATTGGTAACTG
TCAGACCAAGTTTACTCATATATACTTTAGATTGATTTAAAACTTCATTTTTAATTTAAAAGGATCTAGG
TGAAGATCCTTTTTGATAATCTCATGACCAAAATCCCTTAACGTGAGTTTTCGTTCCACTGAGCGTCAGA
CCCCGTAGAAAAGATCAAAGGATCTTCTTGAGATCCTTTTTTTCTGCGCGTAATCTGCTGCTTGCAAACA
AAAAAACCACCGCTACCAGCGGTGGTTTGTTTGCCGGATCAAGAGCTACCAACTCTTTTTCCGAAGGTAA
CTGGCTTCAGCAGAGCGCAGATACCAAATACTGTTCTTCTAGTGTAGCCGTAGTTAGGCCACCACTTCAA
GAACTCTGTAGCACCGCCTACATACCTCGCTCTGCTAATCCTGTTACCAGTGGCTGCTGCCAGTGGCGAT
AAGTCGTGTCTTACCGGGTTGGACTCAAGACGATAGTTACCGGATAAGGCGCAGCGGTCGGGCTGAACGG
GGGGTTCGTGCACACAGCCCAGCTTGGAGCGAACGACCTACACCGAACTGAGATACCTACAGCGTGAGCT
ATGAGAAAGCGCCACGCTTCCCGAAGGGAGAAAGGCGGACAGGTATCCGGTAAGCGGCAGGGTCGGAACA
GGAGAGCGCACGAGGGAGCTTCCAGGGGGAAACGCCTGGTATCTTTATAGTCCTGTCGGGTTTCGCCACC
TCTGACTTGAGCGTCGATTTTTGTGATGCTCGTCAGGGGGGCGGAGCCTATGGAAAAACGCCAGCAACGC
GGCCTTTTTACGGTTCCTGGCCTTTTGCTGGCCTTTTGCTCACATGTTCTTTCCTGCGTTATCCCCTGAT
TCTGTGGATAACCGTATTACCGCCTTTGAGTGAGCTGATACCGCTCGCCGCAGCCGAACGACCGAGCGCA
GCGAGTCAGTGAGCGAGGAAGCGGAAGAGCGCCCAATACGCAAACCGCCTCTCCCCGCGCGTTGGCCGAT
TCATTAATGCAGCTGGCACGACAGGTTTCCCGACTGGAAAGCGGGCAGTGAGCGCAACGCAATTAATGTG
AGTTAGCTCACTCATTAGGCACCCCAGGCTTTACACTTTATGCTTCCGGCTCGTATGTTGTGTGGAATTG
TGAGCGGATAACAATTTCACACAGGAAACAGCTATGACCATGATTACGCCAAGCGCGCAATTAACCCTCA
CTAA
Features (pLannotate 1.2.2; 31 found; start..end, strand, type, name):
     31..257     +  promoter       RSV promoter: Rous sarcoma virus enhancer/promoter
    258..438     +  LTR            5' LTR (truncated): truncated 5' long terminal repeat (LTR) from HIV-1
    485..610     +  misc_feature   HIV-1 Ψ: packaging signal of human immunodeficiency virus type 1
    594..957     +  CDS            HIV-1 gag (fragment): gag protein from human immunodeficiency virus 1; gag
   1103..1336    +  misc_feature   RRE: The Rev response element (RRE) of HIV-1 allows for Rev-dependent mRNA export from the nucleus to the cytoplasm.
   1713..1739    +  CDS            Rev (fragment): human immunodeficiency virus 1 (HIV-1) Rev protein; rev; enhances nuclear export of unspliced and incompletely spliced viral mRNAs
   1746..1769    +  promoter       SV40 promoter (fragment): SV40 early promoter
   1770..1841    +  promoter       SV40 promoter (fragment): SV40 enhancer and early promoter
   1865..2000    +  rep_origin     SV40 ori: SV40 origin of replication
   2046..2642    +  CDS            PuroR (fragment): puromycin N-acetyltransferase; pac from Streptomyces; confers resistance to puromycin
   2691..2808    +  misc_feature   cPPT/CTS: central polypurine tract and central termination sequence of HIV-1
   2873..2939    +  CDS            small t antigen (fragment): SV40 (simian virus 40) small t antigen
   2946..4124    +  promoter       EF-1α promoter: strong constitutive promoter for human elongation factor EF-1α
   4141..5160    +  CDS            ZNF488: ZN488_HUMAN - Experimental evidence at protein level: Swiss-Prot protein existence level 1. Transcriptional repressor. Plays a role in oligodendrocyte differentiation, together with OLIG2. Mediates Notch signaling- activated formation of oligodendrocyte precursors. Promotes differentiation of adult neural stem progenitor cells (NSPCs) into mature oligodendrocytes and contributes to remyelination following nerve injury. From Homo sapiens (Human).
   5176..5229    +  promoter       U6 promoter (fragment): RNA polymerase III promoter for human U6 snRNA
   5271..5859    +  misc_feature   WPRE: woodchuck hepatitis virus posttranscriptional regulatory element
   5910..5929    +  misc_feature   cPPT/CTS (fragment): central polypurine tract and central termination sequence of HIV-1
   5931..6164    +  LTR            3' LTR (ΔU3): self-inactivating 3' long terminal repeat (LTR) from HIV-1
   6242..6363    +  polyA_signal   SV40 poly(A) signal: SV40 polyadenylation signal
   6403..6538    +  rep_origin     SV40 ori: SV40 origin of replication
   6559..6577    -  promoter       T7 promoter: promoter for bacteriophage T7 RNA polymerase
   6585..6740    +  CDS            lacZα (fragment): LacZα fragment of β-galactosidase; lacZ fragment
   6745..7173    +  rep_origin     f1 ori (sequence partly withheld): f1 bacteriophage origin of replication; arrow indicates direction of (+) strand synthesis
   7226..7330    +  promoter       AmpR promoter: bla
   7331..8191    +  CDS            AmpR: β-lactamase; bla; confers resistance to ampicillin, carbenicillin, and related antibiotics
   8362..8950    +  rep_origin     ori: high-copy-number ColE1/pMB1/pBR322/pUC origin of replication
   9133..9225    +  CDS            lacI (fragment): lac repressor; lacI; The lac repressor binds to the lac operator to inhibit transcription in E. coli. This inhibition can be relieved by adding lactose or isopropyl-β-D-thiogalactopyranoside (IPTG).
   9238..9259    +  protein_bind   CAP binding site: CAP binding activates transcription in the presence of cAMP. E. coli catabolite activator protein
   9274..9304    +  promoter       lac promoter: promoter for the E. coli lac operon
   9312..9328    +  protein_bind   lac operator: The lac repressor binds to the lac operator to inhibit transcription in E. coli. This inhibition can be relieved by adding lactose or isopropyl-β-D-thiogalactopyranoside (IPTG). lac repressor encoded by lacI
   9373..3       +  promoter       T3 promoter (across the origin): promoter for bacteriophage T3 RNA polymerase
