[The description below was written by a language model from this plasmid's Addgene catalogue record and pLannotate feature annotations shown in this document.]
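Description:
TFORF0734 is a lentiviral mammalian expression plasmid built on the pLX_TRC317 backbone and carrying the human zinc-finger transcription factor ZNF488 as its open reading frame. It belongs to a barcoded transcription factor ORF collection in which each construct pairs a synthesized ORF with a unique 24-bp barcode, so that the factor delivered to a cell can be identified by sequencing in pooled overexpression screens. In bacteria the plasmid is maintained through a high-copy ColE1/pUC-type origin and selected with ampicillin via the β-lactamase gene. An f1 origin and remnants of a lac/lacZα cloning region with flanking T3 and T7 promoters are also present. The depositor notes that recombination can occur.

The viral cassette follows a third-generation, self-inactivating design. An RSV promoter drives a truncated HIV-1 5' LTR, followed by the Ψ packaging signal with a gag fragment, the Rev response element for Rev-dependent export of genomic RNA, and a ΔU3 3' LTR with a downstream SV40 polyadenylation signal. Within the transferred region, an SV40 early promoter/origin element drives puromycin N-acetyltransferase for selection of transduced cells. This is followed by the cPPT/CTS, which aids nuclear import of the provirus. The EF-1α promoter then drives constitutive expression of ZNF488, annotated as a transcriptional repressor involved in oligodendrocyte differentiation, and a WPRE downstream enhances transcript stability and expression. The barcode is not annotated separately in the feature table. It presumably accounts for part of the gap between the roughly 1.0 kb annotated coding sequence and the 1,124 bp listed insert size, though the record does not give its position. No epitope tag or reporter is recorded.
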