Addgene plasmid #141677: TFORF0734
Purpose: Lentiviral vector for overexpressing transcription factor ORFs with unique 24-bp barcodes. Barcodes facilitate identification of transcription factors in pooled screens.
Depositing lab: Feng Zhang. Depositing organization: Broad Institute. Publication: A transcription factor atlas of directed differentiation. Joung J, Ma S, Tay T, Geiger-Schuller KR, Kirchgatterer PC, Verdine VK, Guo B, Arias-Garcia MA, Allen WE, Singh A, Kuksenko O, Abudayyeh OO, Gootenberg JS, Fu Z, Macrae RK, Buenrostro JD, Regev A, Zhang F. Cell. 2023 Jan 5;186(1):209-229.e26. doi: 10.1016/j.cell.2022.11.026. PubMed 36608654.
Backbone
  Vector backbone: pLX_TRC317
  Backbone manufacturer: Broad Institute Genetic Perturbation Platform
  Backbone size w/o insert (bp): 8264
  Vector type: Mammalian Expression, Lentiviral
  Selectable markers: Puromycin
Growth in bacteria
  Bacterial resistance: Ampicillin, 100 μg/mL
  Growth temperature: 37°C
  Growth strain: NEB Stable
  Copy number: High Copy
Gene/Insert
  Gene/Insert name: ZNF488
  Species: H. sapiens (human)
  Insert size (bp): 1124
  Entrez Gene: ZNF488 (a.k.a. FLJ32104)
  Promoter: EF1a
  Cloning method: Unknown
  Sequencing primers: 5′ GGGTGGAGACTGAAGTTAGGCCAG; 3′ CACATAGCGTAAAAGGAGCAACATAG
Terms and licenses: Academic/Nonprofit Terms; Industry Terms: Not Available to Industry
Depositor comments: XM_017015642,XM_017015643,XM_011539244,XM_006717617,NM_153034,ENST00000585316 . The transcription factor ORF portion of this plasmid was synthesized by Genewiz. Please test multiple small colonies in case of plasmid recombination. To make this collection available in a timely manner, a portion of this collection was not fully sequenced by Addgene. If an Addgene verified full plasmid sequence is not available, please contact us prior to placing an order to request the full sequence.
How to cite: TFORF0734 was a gift from Feng Zhang (Addgene plasmid # 141677 ; http://n2t.net/addgene:141677 ; RRID:Addgene_141677)
