>Addgene plasmid #141677 | TFORF0734 | depositor partial sequence | sequence record 277168 | Insert
ACCGCCACCATGCCAGAGTGGCCACCTTGCTTATCTGTGGCCCCGGCCCTGGTGATCACCATGGCAGCTG
GGAAGGGAGCCCCGTTGAGCCCATCGGCTGAAAACAGATGGCGACTTAGCGAACCTGAGCTGGGCCGGGG
CTGCAAGCCAGTGCTGCTCGAGAAGACGAACCGCCTGGGCCCTGAGGCTGCTGTGGGCAGGGCGGGCCGG
GATGTGGGCAGTGCGGAGCTGGCACTGTTGGTAGCCCCAGGCAAGCCCCGACCTGGCAAGCCGCTGCCCC
CGAAGACACGTGGAGAGCAGAGGCAGAGCGCCTTCACGGAGCTGCCGAGGATGAAGGACCGGCAGGTGGA
TGCTCAGGCCCAGGAGAGGGAGCACGATGACCCCACAGGCCAACCTGGTGCCCCACAGCTGACCCAGAAC
ATCCCCAGAGGCCCAGCTGGCAGCAAAGTCTTCTCTGTGTGGCCCAGCGGAGCACGAAGTGAGCAAAGAA
GCGCCTTTAGCAAACCAACCAAGCGACCAGCAGAGAGGCCTGAGCTAACCTCAGTCTTCCCTGCAGGGGA
ATCTGCAGATGCCCTGGGGGAGCTGTCTGGACTCCTCAACACTACAGACCTCGCTTGTTGGGGTCGACTT
TCAACTCCCAAGCTTTTGGTTGGTGATTTGTGGAACTTGCAAGCATTGCCACAGAATGCTCCACTCTGTA
GCACTTTTCTGGGTGCCCCTACACTGTGGCTGGAGCATACCCAGGCCCAGGTGCCCCCACCCTCATCATC
CTCCACCACTTCGTGGGCCCTCCTGCCACCCACCCTCACCTCCCTGGGCTTGTCCACCCAGAACTGGTGT
GCAAAGTGCAACCTGTCCTTTCGCCTAACGTCCGACCTGGTCTTTCACATGCGATCCCACCACAAAAAGG
AGCATGCGGGGCCTGACCCACATTCTCAGAAGCGGAGAGAAGAGGCCCTTGCCTGCCCTGTGTGCCAGGA
GCACTTCCGGGAGCGCCACCACCTCTCCCGGCACATGACTTCTCACAGCTAGTAATGAACTAGTCCGTAA
CTTGAAAGTATTTCGATTTCTTGGCTTTATATATCTTGTGGAAAGGACGAGGTTCGCGGGCGACTCACAA
TTAT
