>Addgene plasmid #141677 | TFORF0734 | depositor partial sequence | sequence record 277169 | Barcode
GGTTCGCGGGCGACTCACAATTAT
